>Addgene plasmid #197680 | vYM012_phiC31-nTRE-Ins(high)-pEF1s(high)-H2b-Citine | addgene full sequence | sequence record 386597 | Addgene NGS Result
TCATGACCAAAATCCCTTAACGTGAGTTTTCGTTCCACTGAGCGTCAGACCCCGTAGAAAAGATCAAAGG
ATCTTCTTGAGATCCTTTTTTTCTGCGCGTAATCTGCTGCTTGCAAACAAAAAAACCACCGCTACCAGCG
GTGGTTTGTTTGCCGGATCAAGAGCTACCAACTCTTTTTCCGAAGGTAACTGGCTTCAGCAGAGCGCAGA
TACCAAATACTGTTCTTCTAGTGTAGCCGTAGTTAGGCCACCACTTCAAGAACTCTGTAGCACCGCCTAC
ATACCTCGCTCTGCTAATCCTGTTACCAGTGGCTGCTGCCAGTGGCGATAAGTCGTGTCTTACCGGGTTG
GACTCAAGACGATAGTTACCGGATAAGGCGCAGCGGTCGGGCTGAACGGGGGGTTCGTGCACACAGCCCA
GCTTGGAGCGAACGACCTACACCGAACTGAGATACCTACAGCGTGAGCTATGAGAAAGCGCCACGCTTCC
CGAAGGGAGAAAGGCGGACAGGTATCCGGTAAGCGGCAGGGTCGGAACAGGAGAGCGCACGAGGGAGCTT
CCAGGGGGAAACGCCTGGTATCTTTATAGTCCTGTCGGGTTTCGCCACCTCTGACTTGAGCGTCGATTTT
TGTGATGCTCGTCAGGGGGGCGGAGCCTATGGAAAAACGCCAGCAACGCGGCCTTTTTACGGTTCCTGGC
CTTTTGCTGGCCTTTTGCTCACATGTTCTTTCCTGCGGTACCGATCATAATCAGCCATACCACATTTGTA
GAGGTTTTACTTGCTTTAAAAAACCTCCCACACCTCCCCCTGAACCTGAAACATAAAATGAATGCAATTG
TTGTTGTTAACTTGTTTATTGCAGCTTATAATGGTTACAAATAAAGCAATAGCATCACAAATTTCACAAA
TAAAGCATTTTTTTCACTGCATTCTAGTTGTGGTTTGTCCAAACTCATCAATGTATCTTATCATGTCTGG
ATCATAATCAGCCATACCACATTTGTAGAGGTTTTACTTGCTTTAAAAAACCTCCCACACCTCCCCCTGA
ACCTGAAACATAAAATGAATGCAATTGTTGTTGTTAACTTGTTTATTGCAGCTTATAATGGTTACAAATA
AAGCAATAGCATCACAAATTTCACAAATAAAGCATTTTTTTCACTGCATTCTAGTTGTGGTTTGTCCAAA
CTCATCAATGTATCTTATCATGTCTGCTCGAGGTCGACGATGTAGGTCACGGTCTCGAAGCCGCGGTGCG
GGTGCCAGGGCGTGCCCTTGGGCTCCCCGGGCGCGTACTCCACCTCACCCATCTGGTCCATCATGATGAA
CGGGTCGAGGTGGCGGTAGTTGATCCCGGCGAACGCGCGGCGCACCGGGAAGCCCTCGCCCTCGAAACCG
CTGGGCGCGGTGGTCACGGTGAGCACGGGACGTGCGACGGCGTCGGCGGGTGCGGATACGCGGGGCAGCG
TCAGCGGGTTCTCGACGGTCACGGCGGGCATGTCGACGGTATCGATAAGCTTACGCGTGCTAGCGCATGC
AGATCTACTAGTCGGCCGGATAAAGATATCAACTCGAGATGGGATCGGCCATTGAACAAGATGGATTGCA
CGCAGGTTCTCCGGCCGCTTGGGTGGAGAGGCTATTCGGCTATGACTGGGCACAACAGACAATCGGCTGC
TCTGATGCCGCCGTGTTCCGGCTGTCAGCGCAGGGGCGCCCGGTTCTTTTTGTCAAGACCGACCTGTCCG
GTGCCCTGAATGAACTGCAGGACGAGGCAGCGCGGCTATCGTGGCTGGCCACGACGGGCGTTCCTTGCGC
AGCTGTGCTCGACGTTGTCACTGAAGCGGGAAGGGACTGGCTGCTATTGGGCGAAGTGCCGGGGCAGGAT
CTCCTGTCATCTCACCTTGCTCCTGCCGAGAAAGTATCCATCATGGCTGATGCAATGCGGCGGCTGCATA
CGCTTGATCCGGCTACCTGCCCATTCGACCACCAAGCGAAACATCGCATCGAGCGAGCACGTACTCGGAT
GGAAGCCGGTCTTGTCGATCAGGATGATCTGGACGAAGAGCATCAGGGGCTCGCGCCAGCCGAACTGTTC
GCCAGGCTCAAGGCGCGCATGCCCGACGGCGATGATCTCGTCGTGACCCATGGCGATGCCTGCTTGCCGA
ATATCATGGTGGAAAATGGCCGCTTTTCTGGATTCATCGACTGTGGCCGGCTGGGTGTGGCGGACCGCTA
TCAGGACATAGCGTTGGCTACCCGTGATATTGCTGAAGAGCTTGGCGGCGAATGGGCTGACCGCTTCCTC
GTGCTTTACGGTATCGCCGCTCCCGATTCGCAGCGCATCGCCTTCTATCGCCTTCTTGACGAGTTCTTCT
GAGGGGATCAATTCTCTAGAGCTCGCTGATCAGCCTCGACTGTGCCTTCTAGTTGCCAGCCATCTGTTGT
TTGCCCCTCCCCCGTGCCTTCCTTGACCCTGGAAGGTGCCACTCCCACTGTCCTTTCCTAATAAAATGAG
GAAATTGCATCGCATTGTCTGAGTAGGTGTCATTCTATTCTGGGGGGTGGGGTGGGGCAGGACAGCAAGG
GGGAGGATTGGGAAGAGAATAGCAGGCATGCTGGGGATGCGGTGGGCTCTATGGCTTCTGAGGCGGAAAG
AACCAGCTGGGGGCTAGCAAAGCCTAGGAACAGCTGCATATAGCACTGCAGTTTACTCCCTATCAGTGAT
AGAGAGTCAAAAGGCCATGCCCTCCCTATCAGTGATAGAGAGAGCAGACTCAAGGTGGTCCCTATCAGTG
ATAGAGAGATTGAGCAAGAGGGCCTCCCTATCAGTGATAGAGATTGATCCAGTCAGGGCCTCCCTATCAG
TGATAGAGAAGCTATGTGCAGGTAGGGCTGTACAGTGGGAATGCACGTAACGTCGTATACTATACGCGTT
CGCGTTCACGACGAACGAAAACGACGGCGACGCGCGACGTCGCGAACGCGCGCGCGCCGTCGGACGCGGC
GCGCTCGTCCGAATTGCGCGCGCGCGCGTAACGACGTTCGTATCGAACGTTTATTTCGTTGCACGCGCGC
GTTCGACGCCTAACGACGACGCGAACCGCGCGAAACGCGCGTTACGCGCGATTTCGAGTCGACGCGCGGC
GTCGCGCGTCGCCGGCGCGCGACGATCGCGGTACGCGCGCACGTCGGCGCGTACGTACGCGTATCGCGTT
GTAGGGATCGGCGATCGCTCCGGTGCCCGTCAGCGGGCAGAGCGCACATCGCCCACAGTCCCCGAGACGT
TGGGGGGAGGGGTCGGCAATTGAACCGGTGCCGAGAGAAGGCGGCGCGGGGTAAACTGGGAAAGCGATGT
CGTGTACTGGCTCCGCCTTTTTCCCGAGGGTGGGGGAGAACCGTATATAAGCGCCGTAGTCGCCGCGAAC
GTTCTTTTTCGCAACGGGTTTGCCGCCAGAACGCAGCTGACGCGTCGAGGGGCTCGCATCTCTCCTTCAC
GCGCCCGCCGCCCTACCTGAGGCCGCCATCCACGCCGGTTGAGTCGCGTTCTGCCGCCTCCCGCCTGTGG
TGCCTCCTGAACTGCGTCCGCCGTCTAGGTAAGTTCGAAGCTCAGGTCGAGACCGGGCCTTTGTCCGGCG
CTCCCTTGGAGCCCGCCTAGACTCCGCCGGCTCTCCACGCTTTGCCTGACCCTGCTTGCTCGACTCCGCG
TCTTTGTTTCGTTTTCTGTTCCGCGCCGTTACAGATCGAAGCTGCGACCGGCGCCTACACCTGGCCGCTC
TAGCCCGGGCGGATCCCCCGGGCTGCAGGAATTCGATATCAAGCTTGCCACCATGCCAGAGCCAGCGAAG
TCTGCTCCCGCCCCGAAAAAGGGCTCCAAGAAGGCGGTGACTAAGGCGCAGAAGAAAGGCGGCAAGAAGC
GCAAGCGCAGCCGCAAGGAGAGCTATTCCATCTATGTGTACAAGGTTCTGAAGCAGGTCCACCCTGACAC
CGGCATTTCGTCCAAGGCCATGGGCATCATGAATTCGTTTGTGAACGACATTTTCGAGCGCATCGCAGGT
GAGGCTTCCCGCCTGGCGCATTACAACAAGCGCTCGACCATCACCTCCAGGGAGATCCAGACGGCCGTGC
GCCTGCTGCTGCCTGGGGAGTTGGCCAAGCACGCCGTGTCCGAGGGTACTAAGGCCATCACCAAGTACAC
CAGCGCTAAGGATCCCCGGGTACCGGTCGCCACCATGGTGAGCAAGGGCGAGGAGCTGTTCACCGGGGTG
GTGCCCATCCTGGTCGAGCTGGACGGCGACGTAAACGGCCACAAGTTCAGCGTGTCCGGCGAGGGCGAGG
GCGATGCCACCTACGGCAAGCTGACCCTGAAGTTCATCTGCACCACCGGCAAGCTGCCCGTGCCCTGGCC
CACCCTCGTGACCACCTTCGGCTACGGCCTGATGTGCTTCGCCCGCTACCCCGACCACATGAAGCAGCAC
GACTTCTTCAAGTCCGCCATGCCCGAAGGCTACGTCCAGGAGCGCACCATCTTCTTCAAGGACGACGGCA
ACTACAAGACCCGCGCCGAGGTGAAGTTCGAGGGCGACACCCTGGTGAACCGCATCGAGCTGAAGGGCAT
CGACTTCAAGGAGGACGGCAACATCCTGGGGCACAAGCTGGAGTACAACTACAACAGCCACAACGTCTAT
ATCATGGCCGACAAGCAGAAGAACGGCATCAAGGTGAACTTCAAGATCCGCCACAACATCGAGGACGGCA
GCGTGCAGCTCGCCGACCACTACCAGCAGAACACCCCCATCGGCGACGGCCCCGTGCTGCTGCCCGACAA
CCACTACCTGAGCTACCAGTCCGCCCTGAGCAAAGACCCCAACGAGAAGCGCGATCACATGGTCCTGCTG
GAGTTCGTGACCGCCGCCGGGATCACTCTCGGCATGGACGAGCTGTACAAGTAGGTCGACCTCGAGGGGG
GGCCCGGTACCAGGTAAGTGTACCCAATTCGCCCTATAGTGAGTCGTATTACAATTCACTCGATCGCCCT
TCCCAACAGTTGCGCAGCCTGAATGGCGAATGGAGATCCAATTTTTAAGTGTATAATGTGTTAAACTACT
GATTCTAATTGTTTGTGTATTTTAGATTCACAGTCCCAAGGCTCATTTCAGGCCCCTCAGTCCTCACAGT
CTGTTCATGATCATAATCAGCCATACCACATTTGTAGAGGTTTTACTTGCTTTAAAAAACCTCCCACACC
TCCCCCTGAACCTGAAACATAAAATGAATGCAATTGTTGTTGTTAACTTGTTTATTGCAGCTTATAATGG
TTACAAATAAAGCAATAGCATCACAAATTTCACAAATAAAGCATTTTTTTCACTGCATTCTAGTTGTGGT
TTGTCCAAACTCATCAATGTATCTTAACGCGTAAATTGTAAGCGTCTCAAATATGTATCCGCTCATGAGA
CAATAACCCTGATAAATGCTTCAATAATATTGAAAAAGGAAGAGTATGAGTATTCAACATTTCCGTGTCG
CCCTTATTCCCTTTTTTGCGGCATTTTGCCTTCCTGTTTTTGCTCACCCAGAAACGCTGGTGAAAGTAAA
AGATGCTGAAGATCAGTTGGGTGCACGAGTGGGTTACATCGAACTGGATCTCAACAGCGGTAAGATCCTT
GAGAGTTTTCGCCCCGAAGAACGTTTTCCAATGATGAGCACTTTTAAAGTTCTGCTATGTGGCGCGGTAT
TATCCCGTATTGACGCCGGGCAAGAGCAACTCGGTCGCCGCATACACTATTCTCAGAATGACTTGGTTGA
GTACTCACCAGTCACAGAAAAGCATCTTACGGATGGCATGACAGTAAGAGAATTATGCAGTGCTGCCATA
ACCATGAGTGATAACACTGCGGCCAACTTACTTCTGACAACGATCGGAGGACCGAAGGAGCTAACCGCTT
TTTTGCACAACATGGGGGATCATGTAACTCGCCTTGATCGTTGGGAACCGGAGCTGAATGAAGCCATACC
AAACGACGAGCGTGACACCACGATGCCTGTAGCAATGGCAACAACGTTGCGCAAACTATTAACTGGCGAA
CTACTTACTCTAGCTTCCCGGCAACAATTAATAGACTGGATGGAGGCGGATAAAGTTGCAGGACCACTTC
TGCGCTCGGCCCTTCCGGCTGGCTGGTTTATTGCTGATAAATCTGGAGCCGGTGAGCGTGGGTCTCGCGG
TATCATTGCAGCACTGGGGCCAGATGGTAAGCCCTCCCGTATCGTAGTTATCTACACGACGGGGAGTCAG
GCAACTATGGATGAACGAAATAGACAGATCGCTGAGATAGGTGCCTCACTGATTAAGCATTGGTAACTGT
CAGACCAAGTTTACTCATATATACTTTAGATTGATTTAAAACTTCATTTTTAATTTAAAAGGATCTAGGT
GAAGATCCTTTTTGATAATC
Features (pLannotate 1.2.2; 29 found; start..end, strand, type, name):
     77..665     +  rep_origin     ori: high-copy-number ColE1/pMB1/pBR322/pUC origin of replication
    743..826     +  CDS            large T antigen (fragment): large T antigen from SV40 (simian virus 40)
    849..983     +  polyA_signal   SV40 poly(A) signal: SV40 polyadenylation signal
    980..1063    +  CDS            large T antigen (fragment): large T antigen from SV40 (simian virus 40)
   1086..1207    +  polyA_signal   SV40 poly(A) signal: SV40 polyadenylation signal
   1244..1313    +  protein_bind   attB: attB site for the φC31 integrase (Groth et al., 2000) phage φC31 integrase
   1502..1522    -  misc_feature   MCS (fragment): pBluescript multiple cloning site
   1579..2382    +  CDS            NeoR/KanR: aminoglycoside phosphotransferase from Tn5; aph(3')-II (or nptII); confers resistance to neomycin, kanamycin, and G418 (Geneticin®)
   2420..2531    +  polyA_signal   bGH poly(A) signal: bovine growth hormone polyadenylation signal
   2648..2669    +  promoter       SV40 promoter (fragment): SV40 enhancer and early promoter
   2710..2735    +  promoter       tight TRE promoter (fragment): Tet-responsive promoter PTight, consisting of seven tet operator sequences followed by the minimal CMV promoter
   2752..2771    +  promoter       tight TRE promoter (fragment): Tet-responsive promoter PTight, consisting of seven tet operator sequences followed by the minimal CMV promoter
   2789..2807    +  protein_bind   tet operator: tetO; bacterial operator O2 for the tetR and tetA genes tetracycline repressor TetR
   2825..2847    +  promoter       PLtetO-1 promoter (fragment): modified phage lambda PL promoter with tet operator sites (Lutz and Bujard, 1997)
   2860..2880    +  promoter       tight TRE promoter (fragment): Tet-responsive promoter PTight, consisting of seven tet operator sequences followed by the minimal CMV promoter
   3255..3462    +  promoter       EF-1α core promoter: core promoter for human elongation factor EF-1α
   3479..3747    +  LTR            5' LTR (truncated): truncated 5' long terminal repeat (LTR) from human T-cell leukemia virus (HTLV) type 1
   3791..3826    +  misc_feature   MCS (fragment): pBluescript multiple cloning site
   3833..4210    +  CDS            H2B: human histone H2B; HIST1H2BJ
   4209..4225    -  misc_feature   MCS (fragment): pUC18/19 multiple cloning site
   4235..4951    +  CDS            Citrine: Citrine is a basic (constitutively fluorescent) yellow fluorescent protein published in 2001, derived from Aequorea victoria. It has moderate acid sensitivity.
   4955..4981    +  misc_feature   MCS (fragment): pBluescript multiple cloning site
   5003..5021    -  promoter       T7 promoter: promoter for bacteriophage T7 RNA polymerase
   5031..5070    +  CDS            lacZα (fragment): LacZα fragment of β-galactosidase; lacZ fragment
   5080..5135    +  intron         small t intron (fragment): SV40 (simian virus 40) small t antigen intron
   5135..5272    +  CDS            large T antigen (fragment): large T antigen from SV40 (simian virus 40)
   5295..5416    +  polyA_signal   SV40 poly(A) signal: SV40 polyadenylation signal
   5442..5505    +  promoter       AmpR promoter: bla
   5506..6366    +  CDS            AmpR: β-lactamase; bla; confers resistance to ampicillin, carbenicillin, and related antibiotics
