[The description below was written by a language model from this plasmid's Addgene catalogue record and pLannotate feature annotations shown in this document.]
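Description:
vYM012_phiC31-nTRE-Ins(high)-pEF1s(high)-H2b-Citine is a mammalian reporter plasmid built on a φC31 integration backbone, described by the depositor as the "Insert(high)-pEF1s(high)" reporter and associated with work on tuning methylation-dependent silencing by varying CpG density. It is maintained in E. coli as a high-copy plasmid through a ColE1/pUC-type origin and an ampicillin resistance gene (β-lactamase with its own promoter). The catalogue lists a total size of about 6.2 kb, while the sequenced record is 6,460 nt.

For delivery into mammalian cells, the plasmid carries a φC31 attB site, which lets φC31 integrase recombine it into a matching att site in the genome. Directly downstream of attB sits a NeoR/KanR coding sequence with a bGH polyadenylation signal. No promoter is annotated in front of it, which is consistent with a promoter-trap design in which G418 resistance is gained only after correct integration, though the record does not state this. Two SV40 poly(A) signals lie upstream of attB.

The reporter unit begins with a cluster of tet operator sequences (the "nTRE" element, detected as fragments of TRE-type promoters), which provide binding sites for TetR/rTetR-fused regulators. This is followed by an unannotated stretch that presumably corresponds to the "Ins(high)" spacer, then the EF-1α core promoter with an HTLV-1 5' LTR fragment ("pEF1s"). This promoter drives human histone H2B fused to the yellow fluorescent protein Citrine, giving a nuclear signal, and the transcript ends at an SV40 small t intron and poly(A) region. The "high" labels likely denote high CpG content in the spacer and promoter variants, so the construct serves to read out silencing dynamics by fluorescence.
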