Addgene plasmid #197680: vYM012_phiC31-nTRE-Ins(high)-pEF1s(high)-H2b-Citine
Purpose: "Insert(high)-pEF1s(high)" reporter plasmid
Depositing lab: Michael Elowitz. Depositing organization: California Institute of Technology. Publication: Tuning Methylation-Dependent Silencing Dynamics by Synthetic Modulation of CpG Density. Ma Y, Budde MW, Zhu J, Elowitz MB. ACS Synth Biol. 2023 Aug 12. doi: 10.1021/acssynbio.3c00078. PubMed 37572041.
Backbone
  Vector backbone: PhiC31
  Backbone size w/o insert (bp): 4300
  Total vector size (bp): 6200
  Vector type: Mammalian Expression, Synthetic Biology
  Selectable markers: Neomycin (select with G418)
Growth in bacteria
  Bacterial resistance: Ampicillin, 100 μg/mL
  Growth temperature: 37°C
  Growth strain: DH5alpha
  Copy number: High Copy
Gene/Insert
  Gene/Insert name: pEF1s-H2B-Citrine
  Species: Synthetic
  Insert size (bp): 1900
Terms and licenses: Academic/Nonprofit Terms; Industry Terms: Not Available to Industry
Depositor comments: Please visit https://doi.org/10.1101/2023.05.30.542205 for bioRxiv preprint.
How to cite: vYM012_phiC31-nTRE-Ins(high)-pEF1s(high)-H2b-Citine was a gift from Michael Elowitz (Addgene plasmid # 197680 ; http://n2t.net/addgene:197680 ; RRID:Addgene_197680)
